>Addgene plasmid #132757 | pUCIDT-Lincoln | addgene full sequence | sequence record 260612 | Addgene NGS Result
TCGCGCGTTTCGGTGATGACGGTGAAAACCTCTGACACATGCAGCTCCCGGAGACGGTCACAGCTTGTCT
GTAAGCGGATGCCGGGAGCAGACAAGCCCGTCAGGGCGCGTCAGCGGGTGTTGGCGGGTGTCGGGGCTGG
CTTAACTATGCGGCATCAGAGCAGATTGTACTGAGAGTGCACCAAATGCGGTGTGAAATACCGCACAGAT
GCGTAAGGAGAAAATACCGCATCAGGCGCCATTCGCCATTCAGGCTGCGCAACTGTTGGGAAGGGCGATC
GGTGCGGGCCTCATCGCTATTACGCCAGCTGGCGAAAGGGGGATGTGCTGCAAGGCGATTAAGTTGGGTA
ACGCCAGGGTTTTCCCAGTCACGACGTTGTAAAACGACGGCCAGTGCAACGCGATGACGATGGATAGCGA
TTCATCGATGAGCTGACCCGATCGCCGCCGCCGGAGGGTTGCGTTTGAGACGGGCGACAGATGAATTCGT
CGTCGTCCCCTCAAACTATCATATCAGAGCACACACGCTCGATGATCTGTCGTGCGTCACTCTGATACTC
ACACTGCGCACGAGGTGGCACTCCGAGATGGTGAGCTCACTGGCTCCGGAACGTGCCCGCCTTACCAGTC
CACTTTCTAACCAAAGGTCGCCTCATGCAAGCTATCCTTGTGTCTCGCGGAGCGCGCGAGCGATTGTCAG
TTTAGTCTCGTTAGCTCAACACTGGCTATGATTAGTATTCGCACCTTGTGCCGTATAGTAGTTACCCACT
GTTAACACCGTGGGCATTGTCGGACAATAGTAAAACATCGACTCTGATATATGATGCTCAGCTGAAAAGG
TGGCATCAATCTGCAGATCAGTTCTGGACCAGCGAGCTGTGCTGCGACTCGTGGCGTAATCATGGTCATA
GCTGTTTCCTGTGTGAAATTGTTATCCGCTCACAATTCCACACAACATACGAGCCGGAAGCATAAAGTGT
AAAGCCTGGGGTGCCTAATGAGTGAGCTAACTCACATTAATTGCGTTGCGCTCACTGCCCGCTTTCCAGT
CGGGAAACCTGTCGTGCCAGCTGCATTAATGAATCGGCCAACGCGCGGGGAGAGGCGGTTTGCGTATTGG
GCGCTCTTCCGCTTCCTCGCTCACTGACTCGCTGCGCTCGGTCGTTCGGCTGCGGCGAGCGGTATCAGCT
CACTCAAAGGCGGTAATACGGTTATCCACAGAATCAGGGGATAACGCAGGAAAGAACATGTGAGCAAAAG
GCCAGCAAAAGGCCAGGAACCGTAAAAAGGCCGCGTTGCTGGCGTTTTTCCATAGGCTCCGCCCCCCTGA
CGAGCATCACAAAAATCGACGCTCAAGTCAGAGGTGGCGAAACCCGACAGGACTATAAAGATACCAGGCG
TTTCCCCCTGGAAGCTCCCTCGTGCGCTCTCCTGTTCCGACCCTGTCGCTTACCGGATACCTGTCCGCCT
TTCTCCCTTCGGGAAGCGTGGCGCTTTCTCATAGCTCACGCTGTAGGTATCTCAGTTCGGTGTAGGTCGT
TCGCTCCAAGCTGGGCTGTGTGCACGAACCCCCCGTTCAGCCCGACCGCTGCGCCTTATCCGGTAACTAT
CGTCTTGAGTCCAACCCGGTAAGACACGACTTATCGCCACTGGCAGCAGCCACTGGTAACAGGATTAGCA
GAGCGAGGTATGTAGGCGGTGCTACAGAGTTCTTGAAGTGGTGGCCTAACTACGGCTACACTAGAAGAAC
AGTATTTGGTATCTGCGCTCTGCTGAAGCCAGTTACCTTCGGAAAAAGAGTTGGTAGCTCTTGATCCGGC
AAACAAACCACCGCTGGTAGCGGTGGTTTTTTTGTTTGCAAGCAGCAGATTACGCGCAGAAAAAAAGGAT
CTCAAGAAGATCCTTTGATCTTTTCTACGGGGTCTGACGCTCAGTGGAACGAAAACTCACGTTAAGGGAT
TTTGGTCATGAGATTATCAAAAAGGATCTTCACCTAGATCCTTTTAAATTAAAAATGAAGTTTTAAATCA
ATCTAAAGTATATATGAGTAAACTTGGTCTGACAGTTACCAATGCTTAATCAGTGAGGCACCTATCTCAG
CGATCTGTCTATTTCGTTCATCCATAGTTGCCTGACTCCCCGTCGTGTAGATAACTACGATACGGGAGGG
CTTACCATCTGGCCCCAGTGCTGCAATGATACCGCGAGACCCACGCTCACCGGCTCCAGATTTATCAGCA
ATAAACCAGCCAGCCGGAAGGGCCGAGCGCAGAAGTGGTCCTGCAACTTTATCCGCCTCCATCCAGTCTA
TTAATTGTTGCCGGGAAGCTAGAGTAAGTAGTTCGCCAGTTAATAGTTTGCGCAACGTTGTTGCCATTGC
TACAGGCATCGTGGTGTCACGCTCGTCGTTTGGTATGGCTTCATTCAGCTCCGGTTCCCAACGATCAAGG
CGAGTTACATGATCCCCCATGTTGTGCAAAAAAGCGGTTAGCTCCTTCGGTCCTCCGATCGTTGTCAGAA
GTAAGTTGGCCGCAGTGTTATCACTCATGGTTATGGCAGCACTGCATAATTCTCTTACTGTCATGCCATC
CGTAAGATGCTTTTCTGTGACTGGTGAGTACTCAACCAAGTCATTCTGAGAATAGTGTATGCGGCGACCG
AGTTGCTCTTGCCCGGCGTCAATACGGGATAATACCGCGCCACATAGCAGAACTTTAAAAGTGCTCATCA
TTGGAAAACGTTCTTCGGGGCGAAAACTCTCAAGGATCTTACCGCTGTTGAGATCCAGTTCGATGTAACC
CACTCGTGCACCCAACTGATCTTCAGCATCTTTTACTTTCACCAGCGTTTCTGGGTGAGCAAAAACAGGA
AGGCAAAATGCCGCAAAAAAGGGAATAAGGGCGACACGGAAATGTTGAATACTCATACTCTACCTTTTTC
AATATTATTGAAGCATTTATCAGGGTTATTGTCTCATGAGCGGATACATATTTGAATGTATTTAGAAAAA
TAAACAAATAGGGGTTCCGCGCACATTTCCCCGAAAAGTGCCACCTGACGTCTAAGAAACCATTATTATC
ATGACATTAACCTATAAAAATAGGCGTATCACGAGGCCCTTTCGTC
Features (pLannotate 1.2.2; 10 found; start..end, strand, type, name):
    137..236     +  misc_feature   bom (fragment): basis of mobility region from pBR322
    242..396     -  CDS            lacZα (fragment): LacZα fragment of β-galactosidase; lacZ fragment
    929..945     -  protein_bind   lac operator: The lac repressor binds to the lac operator to inhibit transcription in E. coli. This inhibition can be relieved by adding lactose or isopropyl-β-D-thiogalactopyranoside (IPTG). lac repressor encoded by lacI
    953..983     -  promoter       lac promoter: promoter for the E. coli lac operon
    998..1019    -  protein_bind   CAP binding site: CAP binding activates transcription in the presence of cAMP. E. coli catabolite activator protein
   1032..1124    -  CDS            lacI (fragment): lac repressor; lacI; The lac repressor binds to the lac operator to inhibit transcription in E. coli. This inhibition can be relieved by adding lactose or isopropyl-β-D-thiogalactopyranoside (IPTG).
   1307..1895    -  rep_origin     ori: high-copy-number ColE1/pMB1/pBR322/pUC origin of replication
   2066..2926    -  CDS            AmpR: β-lactamase; bla; confers resistance to ampicillin, carbenicillin, and related antibiotics
   2927..3031    -  promoter       AmpR promoter: bla
   3126..35      +  CDS            rop (fragment) (across the origin): Rop protein, which maintains plasmids at low copy number; rop
