[The description below was written by a language model from this plasmid's Addgene catalogue record and pLannotate feature annotations shown in this document.]
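Description:
pUCIDT-Lincoln is a small, high-copy bacterial cloning plasmid built on the commercial pUCIDT-Amp gene-synthesis backbone. It carries a synthetic insert called Lincoln1, listed at 365 bp, that stores digital information rather than a biological function. According to the record, the insert encodes an iconic representation of a portrait of Abraham Lincoln. It was deposited in connection with work on random-access DNA memory and Boolean search in an archival file storage system. The plasmid therefore acts as a clonal, renewable stock of one DNA "file" that can be propagated in E. coli and recovered by amplification or sequencing.

The annotated features are all standard backbone elements. A ColE1/pMB1-type pUC origin gives high-copy replication, and a β-lactamase gene with its own bla promoter provides ampicillin selection. Remnants of the pUC lac region are also present: a CAP binding site, lac promoter, lac operator and a lacZα fragment, together with short fragments of lacI, rop and the pBR322 bom region. The roughly 530 nt gap between the lacZα fragment and the lac operator has no annotation. This is the likely location of the synthetic insert, which would not match any known biological feature, though the table does not mark it explicitly. No eukaryotic promoter, tag, reporter or expression cassette is recorded, and nothing indicates that the insert is meant to be transcribed or translated.

The catalogue sizes are not fully consistent. The listed total is 3,066 bp, while backbone plus insert sums to 3,126 bp, which matches the length of the sequenced record. The cloning method and the data-encoding scheme are not stated.
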