Addgene plasmid #132757: pUCIDT-Lincoln
Purpose: Encodes an iconic representation of a portrait of Abraham Lincoln
Depositing lab: Mark Bathe. Depositing organization: Massachusetts Institute of Technology. Publication: Random access DNA memory using Boolean search in an archival file storage system. Banal JL, Shepherd TR, Berleant J, Huang H, Reyes M, Ackerman CM, Blainey PC, Bathe M. Nat Mater. 2021 Sep;20(9):1272-1280. doi: 10.1038/s41563-021-01021-3. Epub 2021 Jun 10. PubMed 34112975.
Backbone
  Vector backbone: pUCIDT-Amp
  Backbone manufacturer: IDT
  Backbone size w/o insert (bp): 2761
  Total vector size (bp): 3066
  Vector type: Unspecified
Growth in bacteria
  Bacterial resistance: Ampicillin, 100 μg/mL
  Growth temperature: 37°C
  Growth strain: DH5alpha
  Copy number: High Copy
Gene/Insert
  Gene/Insert name: Lincoln1
  Species: Synthetic
  Insert size (bp): 365
  Cloning method: Unknown
  Sequencing primers: 5′ gaattcgtcgtcgtcccctcaaact; 3′ ctgcagattgatgccaccttttcagc
Terms and licenses: Academic/Nonprofit Terms; Industry Terms: Not Available to Industry
How to cite: pUCIDT-Lincoln was a gift from Mark Bathe (Addgene plasmid # 132757 ; http://n2t.net/addgene:132757 ; RRID:Addgene_132757)
